>Addgene plasmid #174667 | pFEndoNA2 | addgene full sequence | sequence record 343065 | Addgene NGS Result
GAAACCATTATTATCATGACATTAACCTATAAAAATAGGCGTATCACGAGGCCCTTTCGTCTTCACCTCG
AGAAATCATAAAAAATTTATTTGCTTTGTGAGCGGATAACAATTATAATAGATTCAATTGTGAGCGGATA
ACAATTTCACACAGAATTCATTAAAGAGGAGAAATTAACTATGAGAGGATCTCACCATCACCATCACCAT
GATCCCCGGGTACCGGTCGCCACCATGGTGAGCAAGGGCGAGGAGCTGTTCACCGGGGTGGTGCCCATCC
TGGTCGAGCTGGACGGCGACGTAAACGGCCACAAGTTCAGCGTGTCCGGCGAGGGCGAGGGCGATGCCAC
CTACGGCAAGCTGACCCTGAAGTTCATCTGCACCACCGGCAAGCTGCCCGTGCCCTGGCCCACCCTCGTG
ACCACCCTGACCTACGGCGTGCAGTGCTTCAGCCGCTACCCCGACCACATGAAGCAGCACGACTTCTTCA
AGTCCGCCATGCCCGAAGGCTACGTCCAGGAGCGCACCATCTTCTTCAAGGACGACGGCAACTACAAGAC
CCGCGCCGAGGTGAAGTTCGAGGGCGACACCCTGGTGAACCGCATCGAGCTGAAGGGCATCGACTTCAAG
GAGGACGGCAACATCCTGGGGCACAAGCTGGAGTACAACTACAACAGCCACAACGTCTATATCATGGCCG
ACAAGCAGAAGAACGGCATCAAGGTGAACTTCAAGATCCGCCACAACATCGAGGACGGCAGCGTGCAGCT
CGCCGACCACTACCAGCAGAACACCCCCATCGGCGACGGCCCCGTGCTGCTGCCCGACAACCACTACCTG
AGCACCCAGTCCGCCCTGAGCAAAGACCCCAACGAGAAGCGCGATCACATGGTCCTGCTGGAGTTCGTGA
CCGCCGCCGGGATCACTCTCGGCATGGACGAGCTGTACGGGATCGCAAATAACTATACTGATAGTAAAAG
TGCTGAAACATTGGAAAATGCGCGTAAAGAGGCTTTTGCTCAGTCTAAAGATGTTTTGAATATGGCAAAA
GCACACTCAAATAGTGTTGCTAGAACAACTTTAGAAACTGCTGAAGAACATGCAAATAGTGTTGCCAGAA
CAACTTTAGAAACTGCTGAAGAACATGCAAATAAAAAATCAGCTGAGGCGTTAGCAAGCGCTAATGTGTA
TGCAGACAGCAAGTCTTCTCACACACTAAAAACTGCAAATAGCTATACCGATGTGACTGTAAGTAATTCG
ACTAAGAAAGCAATCCGTGAATCGAATCAATACACAGATCATAAATTCCGTCAACTTGACAACCGGTTAG
ATAAGCTGTACACGGATCAATTCAAGAGTAAAATAGCAGGTGCAATCTGGCGTAACTTGGATGACAAGCT
CACCGAGGTTGTATCGCTTAAAGATTTTGGAGCCAAAGGTGATGGTAAGACAAACGACCAAGATGCAGTA
AATGCAGCGATGGCTTCAGGTAAGAGAATTGACGGTGCTGGTGCTACTTACAAAGTATCATCTTTACCTG
ATATGGAGCGATTCTATAACACCCGCTTCGTATGGGAACGTTTATCAGGTCAACCTCTTTACTATGTGAG
TAAAGGTTTTATCAATGGTGAACTCTATAAAATCACGGATAACCCTTATTACAATGCTTGGCCTCAAGAC
AAAGCGTTTGTATATGAGAACGTGATATATGCACCTTACATGGGTAGCGACCGTCATGGTGTTAGTCGTC
TGCATGTATCATGGGTTAAGTCTGGTGACGATGGTCAAACATGGTCTACACCAGAGTGGTTAACTGATCT
GCATCCAGATTACCCTACAGTGAACTATCATTGTATGAGCATGGGTGTATGTCGCAACCGTCTGTTTGCC
ATGATTGAAACACGTACTTTAGCCAAGAACGCACTAACCAATTGTGCATTGTGGGATCGCCCTATGTCTC
GTAGTCTGCATCTTACGGGTGGTATCACTAAGGCTGCAAATCAGCGATATGCAACAATACATGTACCAGA
TCACGGACTATTCGTGGGCGATTTTGTTAACTTCTCTAATTCTGCGGTAACAGGTGTATCAGGTGATATG
ACTGTTGCAACGGTAATAGATAAGGACAACTTCACGGTTCTTACACCTAACCAGCAGACTTCAGATTTGA
ATAACGCTGGAAAGAATTGGCACATGGGTACTTCTTTCCATAAGTCTCCGTGGCGTAAGACAGATCTTGG
TCTAATCCCTCATGTCACAGAGGTGCATAGCTTTGCTACTATTGATAACAATGGCTTTGTTATGGGCTAT
CATCAAGGTGATGTAGCTCCACGAGAAGTTGGGCTTTTCTACTTCCCTGATGCTTTCAATAGCCCATCTA
ATTATGTTCGTCGTCAGATACCATCTGAGTATGAACCAGATGCGGCAGAGCCATGCATCAAGTACTATGA
CGGTGTATTATACCTTATCACTCGTGGTACTCGTGGCGACCGACTAGGAAGCTCTCTGCATCGTAGTAGA
GATATAGGTCAGACTTGGGAGTCACTAAGATTTCCACATAATGTGTATCATACTACTTTACCGTTTGCTA
AGGTAGGAGATGACCTTATTATGTTTGGTTCAGAACGTGCAGAAAATGAATGGGAAGCAGGTGCACCAGA
TGATCGTTACAAGGCATCTTATCCTCGTACCTTCTATGCACGATTGAATGTAAACAATTGGAATGCAGCT
GATATTGAATGGGTTAACATCACAGACCAAATCTATCAGGGTGACATTGTGGACTCTAGTGTAGGTGTAG
GTTCGGTAGTAGTTAAAGACAGCTACATTTACTATATCTTTGGTGGCGAAAACCATTTCAACCCAATGAC
TTATGGTGACAACAGAGATAAAGACCCATTTAAAGGTCATGGACACCCTACTGATATATACTGCTATAAG
ATGCAGATTGCAAATGACAGTCGTGTATCTCGTAAGTTTACATATGGTGCAACTCCCGGACAGGCTATAC
CTACCTTCATGGGTACTGATGGTATTCGTACTATTCCTGCTCCACTTCACTTATCAGGAGAGGTAGTTGC
CGCAGATATGACTGTCGAACATCTTACCCTGAAGGCAAGTACAAGTGCTAATATTCGCTCAGAGATGCTG
ATGGAAGGTGAATATGGGTTCATTGGTAAGACTATACCAAAGGATAACCCAACTGCCCAACGTGTCATCA
TCTCTGGTGGAGGGGGTACAGCAGCAGATACCGGTGCGCAAATTACCTTACATGGAGCAGGTTCTAGTAC
TTCTAGACGCGCAGTATATAATGCCAATGAGCACTTGTTCCAAAGCGGGGCTATCATGCCCTACAATGAT
AACGTGTATCCTGCTGGCGGCCCTCGTAATAGATTCACTACTATCCATCTTACAAGTGACCCTATTATTA
CGTCTGATGCCACTCATAAGTATGGATCACAAGGTATTGATGAGAGTGTACTAAAGGCATGGGGTAAGGT
TAGCTTCAAGCAGTACAAGTTGATTGGTGAGATGTCTCGTGGTGTGCACCACACTCACTTTGGTGTATTG
GCACAAGACATTGTAGCTGCTTTTGCATCCGAAGGGTTAGATGCAATCGACTTCGGCATTGTCTCCTTCG
AAGAAGGTCAGTTTGGTGTTAGATATAGTGAAATCTTAATCTTGGAGGCTGCTTATACTCGTTATCGTTT
AGATAAGTTAGAGGAGATGTATGCCACTAATAAAATCAGTTAAGCAAGCTGCTGTACTCCAGAATACAGA
AGAACTTATTCAATCAGGACGTGACCCTAAGCAGGCATACGCCATTGCCAAGGATGTACAAGTAAAGCGG
CCGATCCGCATGCGAGCTCGGTACCCCGGGTCGACCTGCAGCCAAGCTTAATTAGCTGAGCTTGGACTCC
TGTTGATAGATCCAGTAATGACCTCAGAACTCCATCTGGATTTGTTCAGAACGCTCGGTTGCCGCCGGGC
GTTTTTTATTGGTGAGAATCCAAGCTAGCTTGGCGAGATTTTCAGGAGCTAAGGAAGCTAAAATGGAGAA
AAAAATCACTGGATATACCACCGTTGATATATCCCAATGGCATCGTAAAGAACATTTTGAGGCATTTCAG
TCAGTTGCTCAATGTACCTATAACCAGACCGTTCAGCTGGATATTACGGCCTTTTTAAAGACCGTAAAGA
AAAATAAGCACAAGTTTTATCCGGCCTTTATTCACATTCTTGCCCGCCTGATGAATGCTCATCCGGAATT
TCGTATGGCAATGAAAGACGGTGAGCTGGTGATATGGGATAGTGTTCACCCTTGTTACACCGTTTTCCAT
GAGCAAACTGAAACGTTTTCATCGCTCTGGAGTGAATACCACGACGATTTCCGGCAGTTTCTACACATAT
ATTCGCAAGATGTGGCGTGTTACGGTGAAAACCTGGCCTATTTCCCTAAAGGGTTTATTGAGAATATGTT
TTTCGTCTCAGCCAATCCCTGGGTGAGTTTCACCAGTTTTGATTTAAACGTGGCCAATATGGACAACTTC
TTCGCCCCCGTTTTCACCATGGGCAAATATTATACGCAAGGCGACAAGGTGCTGATGCCGCTGGCGATTC
AGGTTCATCATGCCGTTTGTGATGGCTTCCATGTCGGCAGAATGCTTAATGAATTACAACAGTACTGCGA
TGAGTGGCAGGGCGGGGCGTAATTTTTTTAAGGCAGTTATTGGTGCCCTTAAACGCCTGGGGTAATGACT
CTCTAGCTTGAGGCATCAAATAAAACGAAAGGCTCAGTCGAAAGACTGGGCCTTTCGTTTTATCTGTTGT
TTGTCGGTGAACGCTCTCCTGAGTAGGACAAATCCGCCCTCTAGAGCTGCCTCGCGCGTTTCGGTGATGA
CGGTGAAAACCTCTGACACATGCAGCTCCCGGAGACGGTCACAGCTTGTCTGTAAGCGGATGCCGGGAGC
AGACAAGCCCGTCAGGGCGCGTCAGCGGGTGTTGGCGGGTGTCGGGGCGCAGCCATGACCCAGTCACGTA
GCGATAGCGGAGTGTATACTGGCTTAACTATGCGGCATCAGAGCAGATTGTACTGAGAGTGCACCATATG
CGGTGTGAAATACCGCACAGATGCGTAAGGAGAAAATACCGCATCAGGCGCTCTTCCGCTTCCTCGCTCA
CTGACTCGCTGCGCTCGGTCGTTCGGCTGCGGCGAGCGGTATCAGCTCACTCAAAGGCGGTAATACGGTT
ATCCACAGAATCAGGGGATAACGCAGGAAAGAACATGTGAGCAAAAGGCCAGCAAAAGGCCAGGAACCGT
AAAAAGGCCGCGTTGCTGGCGTTTTTCCATAGGCTCCGCCCCCCTGACGAGCATCACAAAAATCGACGCT
CAAGTCAGAGGTGGCGAAACCCGACAGGACTATAAAGATACCAGGCGTTTCCCCCTGGAAGCTCCCTCGT
GCGCTCTCCTGTTCCGACCCTGCCGCTTACCGGATACCTGTCCGCCTTTCTCCCTTCGGGAAGCGTGGCG
CTTTCTCATAGCTCACGCTGTAGGTATCTCAGTTCGGTGTAGGTCGTTCGCTCCAAGCTGGGCTGTGTGC
ACGAACCCCCCGTTCAGCCCGACCGCTGCGCCTTATCCGGTAACTATCGTCTTGAGTCCAACCCGGTAAG
ACACGACTTATCGCCACTGGCAGCAGCCACTGGTAACAGGATTAGCAGAGCGAGGTATGTAGGCGGTGCT
ACAGAGTTCTTGAAGTGGTGGCCTAACTACGGCTACACTAGAAGGACAGTATTTGGTATCTGCGCTCTGC
TGAAGCCAGTTACCTTCGGAAAAAGAGTTGGTAGCTCTTGATCCGGCAAACAAACCACCGCTGGTAGCGG
TGGTTTTTTTGTTTGCAAGCAGCAGATTACGCGCAGAAAAAAAGGATCTCAAGAAGATCCTTTGATCTTT
TCTACGGGGTCTGACGCTCAGTGGAACGAAAACTCACGTTAAGGGATTTTGGTCATGAGATTATCAAAAA
GGATCTTCACCTAGATCCTTTTAAATTAAAAATGAAGTTTTAAATCAATCTAAAGTATATATGAGTAAAC
TTGGTCTGACAGTTACCAATGCTTAATCAGTGAGGCACCTATCTCAGCGATCTGTCTATTTCGTTCATCC
ATAGTTGCCTGACTCCCCGTCGTGTAGATAACTACGATACGGGAGGGCTTACCATCTGGCCCCAGTGCTG
CAATGATACCGCGAGACCCACGCTCACCGGCTCCAGATTTATCAGCAATAAACCAGCCAGCCGGAAGGGC
CGAGCGCAGAAGTGGTCCTGCAACTTTATCCGCCTCCATCCAGTCTATTAATTGTTGCCGGGAAGCTAGA
GTAAGTAGTTCGCCAGTTAATAGTTTGCGCAACGTTGTTGCCATTGCTACAGGCATCGTGGTGTCACGCT
CGTCGTTTGGTATGGCTTCATTCAGCTCCGGTTCCCAACGATCAAGGCGAGTTACATGATCCCCCATGTT
GTGCAAAAAAGCGGTTAGCTCCTTCGGTCCTCCGATCGTTGTCAGAAGTAAGTTGGCCGCAGTGTTATCA
CTCATGGTTATGGCAGCACTGCATAATTCTCTTACTGTCATGCCATCCGTAAGATGCTTTTCTGTGACTG
GTGAGTACTCAACCAAGTCATTCTGAGAATAGTGTATGCGGCGACCGAGTTGCTCTTGCCCGGCGTCAAT
ACGGGATAATACCGCGCCACATAGCAGAACTTTAAAAGTGCTCATCATTGGAAAACGTTCTTCGGGGCGA
AAACTCTCAAGGATCTTACCGCTGTTGAGATCCAGTTCGATGTAACCCACTCGTGCACCCAACTGATCTT
CAGCATCTTTTACTTTCACCAGCGTTTCTGGGTGAGCAAAAACAGGAAGGCAAAATGCCGCAAAAAAGGG
AATAAGGGCGACACGGAAATGTTGAATACTCATACTCTTCCTTTTTCAATATTATTGAAGCATTTATCAG
GGTTATTGTCTCATGAGCGGATACATATTTGAATGTATTTAGAAAAATAAACAAATAGGGGTTCCGCGCA
CATTTCCCCGAAAAGTGCCACCTGACGTCTAA
Features (pLannotate 1.2.2; 14 found; start..end, strand, type, name):
     76..120     +  promoter       T5 promoter: bacteriophage T5 promoter for E. coli RNA polymerase, with embedded lac operator
    128..144     +  protein_bind   lac operator: The lac repressor binds to the lac operator to inhibit transcription in E. coli. This inhibition can be relieved by adding lactose or isopropyl-β-D-thiogalactopyranoside (IPTG). lac repressor encoded by lacI
    193..210     +  CDS            6xHis: 6xHis affinity tag
    235..948     +  CDS            EGFP: EGFP is a basic (constitutively fluorescent) green fluorescent protein published in 1996, derived from Aequorea victoria. It is reported to be a rapidly-maturing weak dimer with moderate acid sensitivity.
   1348..3750    +  CDS            GP90: FIBER_BPK1E - Also known as END. Experimental evidence at protein level: Swiss-Prot protein existence level 1. [C-terminal chaperone protein]: The C-terminal chaperone protein mediates homotrimerization and proper folding of the catalytic endo-N trimer. From Escherichia phage K1E (Bacteriophage K1E).
   3915..4009    +  terminator     lambda t0 terminator: transcription terminator from phage lambda
   4024..4052    +  promoter       cat promoter (fragment): promoter of the E. coli cat gene encoding chloramphenicol acetyltransferase
   4053..4709    +  CDS            cat: CAT_ECOLX - Experimental evidence at protein level: Swiss-Prot protein existence level 1. This enzyme is an effector of chloramphenicol resistance in bacteria. From Escherichia coli. This protein is used as a marker in many commonly used cloning vectors, such as pACYC184.
   4777..4863    +  terminator     rrnB T1 terminator: Escherichia coli rrnB; transcription terminator T1 from the E. coli rrnB gene
   4875..4916    +  CDS            rop (fragment): Rop protein, which maintains plasmids at low copy number; rop
   5018..5158    +  misc_feature   bom: basis of mobility region from pBR322
   5344..5932    -  rep_origin     ori: high-copy-number ColE1/pMB1/pBR322/pUC origin of replication
   6103..6963    -  CDS            AmpR: β-lactamase; bla; confers resistance to ampicillin, carbenicillin, and related antibiotics
   6964..7068    -  promoter       AmpR promoter: bla
