[The description below was written by a language model from this plasmid's Addgene catalogue record and pLannotate feature annotations shown in this document.]
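Description:
pFEndoNA2 is a 7.1 kb bacterial expression plasmid built on the QIAGEN pQE-31 backbone for producing a fluorescent polysialic acid-binding probe in E. coli. It replicates from a high-copy ColE1/pMB1-type origin and is selected with ampicillin through the β-lactamase gene. The feature table also shows the backbone's cat coding sequence, preceded by only a fragment of the cat promoter, along with a pBR322 bom region and a remnant of rop. The record lists no chloramphenicol selection.

Expression is driven by the phage T5 promoter, which is recognised by E. coli RNA polymerase and controlled by lac operator sequences. Transcription is therefore repressed by the lac repressor and can be induced with IPTG. For this reason the depositor notes that the plasmid should be kept in lacIq strains or in strains carrying the pREP4 repressor plasmid. The open reading frame begins with the backbone-encoded N-terminal 6xHis tag for affinity purification. This is followed by a GFP (annotated as EGFP) and then endoNA2, a catalytically inactive endosialidase from bacteriophage PK1A2, which the annotation tool matched to the homologous phage K1E tail-fibre endosialidase. A roughly 400 bp unannotated stretch lies between the GFP and the endosialidase. The record lists Yersinia enterocolitica as a third source species, which may account for this segment, but its identity and role are not stated. The lambda t0 terminator follows the insert, and rrnB T1 lies further downstream. The insert was cloned at a BamHI site that was destroyed in the process.

Because the mutant enzyme binds polysialic acid without cleaving it, the purified fusion serves as an antibody-like fluorescent reagent for detecting polysialic acid.
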