Addgene plasmid #174667: pFEndoNA2
Purpose: Expresses GFP-endoNA2 fusion protein for detection of polysialic acid. The endoNA2 is a catalytically inactive form of endosialidase from bacteriophage PK1A2.
Depositing lab: Jukka Finne. Depositing organization: University of Helsinki. Publication: Construction of antibody mimics from a noncatalytic enzyme-detection of polysialic acid. Jokilammi A, Ollikka P, Korja M, Jakobsson E, Loimaranta V, Haataja S, Hirvonen H, Finne J. J Immunol Methods. 2004 Dec;295(1-2):149-60. doi: 10.1016/j.jim.2004.10.006. Epub 2004 Nov 14. PubMed 15627620.
Backbone
  Vector backbone: pQE-31
  Backbone manufacturer: QIAGEN
  Backbone size w/o insert (bp): 3463
  Total vector size (bp): 7102
  Vector type: Bacterial Expression
Growth in bacteria
  Bacterial resistance: Ampicillin, 100 μg/mL
  Growth temperature: 37°C
  Growth strain: NEB Stable
  Copy number: High Copy
Gene/Insert
  Gene/Insert name: GFP-endoNA2 fusion protein
  Species: Aequorea victoria, Yersinia enterocolitica, Escherichia phage PK1A2
  Insert size (bp): 3637
  GenBank ID: U76561.1, X13882.1, MG004687.1
  Promoter: T5
  Tag / fusion protein: Histag (N terminal on backbone)
  Cloning method: Restriction Enzyme; 5′ cloning site BamHI (destroyed during cloning); 3′ cloning site BamHI (destroyed during cloning)
  Sequencing primers: 5′ CCCGAAAAGTGCCACCTG
Terms and licenses: Academic/Nonprofit Terms; Industry Terms: Not Available to Industry
Depositor comments: This plasmid can be amplified and maintained in ampicillin-sensitive E. coli strains that harbor the lacIq mutation (such as XL1 Blue and JM109) or carries the pREP4 repressor plasmid (such as M15 [pREP4]).
How to cite: pFEndoNA2 was a gift from Jukka Finne (Addgene plasmid # 174667 ; http://n2t.net/addgene:174667 ; RRID:Addgene_174667)
